Addgene plasmid #154524: pEPYC0CM0384
Purpose: Phytobricks Level 0 part
Depositing lab: Nicola Patron. Depositing organization: Earlham Institute. Publication: Rational design of minimal synthetic promoters for plants. Cai YM, Kallam K, Tidd H, Gendarini G, Salzman A, Patron NJ. Nucleic Acids Res. 2020 Aug 28. pii: 5897334. doi: 10.1093/nar/gkaa682. PubMed 32856047.
Backbone
  Vector backbone: pUAP1
  Vector type: Synthetic Biology
Growth in bacteria
  Bacterial resistance: Chloramphenicol, 25 μg/mL
  Growth temperature: 37°C
  Growth strain: NEB Stable
  Copy number: High Copy
Gene/Insert
  Gene/Insert name: MinSyn_021
  Species: Synthetic
  Cloning method: Restriction Enzyme; 5′ cloning site BpiI (destroyed during cloning); 3′ cloning site BpiI (destroyed during cloning)
Terms and licenses: Academic/Nonprofit Terms; Industry Terms: Not Available to Industry
Depositor comments: Please visit https://www.biorxiv.org/content/10.1101/2020.05.14.095406v1 for bioRxiv preprint.
How to cite: pEPYC0CM0384 was a gift from Nicola Patron (Addgene plasmid # 154524 ; http://n2t.net/addgene:154524 ; RRID:Addgene_154524)
