[The description below was written by a language model from this plasmid's Addgene catalogue record and pLannotate feature annotations shown in this document.]
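Description:
pEPYC0CM0384 is a small (about 2.2 kb) Phytobrick Level 0 part plasmid built in the pUAP1 universal acceptor backbone, a synthetic-biology vector used to domesticate and store standard DNA parts for Golden Gate/MoClo-style assembly of plant constructs. It is maintained in E. coli only. It replicates from a high-copy ColE1/pUC-type origin and is selected with chloramphenicol through a cat (chloramphenicol acetyltransferase) gene that is driven by its native cat promoter and followed by the phage lambda t0 terminator.

The payload is MinSyn_021, a fully synthetic sequence from a study on the rational design of minimal synthetic promoters for plants. The name and publication therefore suggest that it is one member of a series of designed minimal plant promoter parts. The record does not describe its composition, such as which cis-regulatory elements or core promoter it contains, and the automated annotation does not label the insert itself. The part was inserted using BpiI sites that were destroyed during cloning, as is usual for Type IIS domestication into a universal acceptor. The feature table shows a putative bacterial terminator and a his operon terminator between the resistance cassette and the origin. These appear to flank the unannotated region where the part probably sits, and would insulate it from read-through transcription in the bacterial host.

As a Level 0 part, the plasmid is not an expression construct. It serves as a sequence-verified source of the promoter module, which can be released and combined with coding sequences, terminators and other standard parts into higher-level transcriptional units for testing or controlling gene expression in plants.
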