Features (pLannotate 1.2.2; 6 found; start..end, strand, type, name):
    119..162     -  terminator     bacterial terminator: putative bacterial transcription terminator
    316..373     +  terminator     his operon terminator: This putative transcriptin terminator from the E. coli his operon has a 2-bp deletion introduced during synthesis. Its efficiency has not been determined.
    568..1156    -  rep_origin     ori: high-copy-number ColE1/pMB1/pBR322/pUC origin of replication
   1339..1433    -  terminator     lambda t0 terminator: transcription terminator from phage lambda
   1457..2113    -  CDS            cat: CAT_ECOLX - Experimental evidence at protein level: Swiss-Prot protein existence level 1. This enzyme is an effector of chloramphenicol resistance in bacteria. From Escherichia coli. This protein is used as a marker in many commonly used cloning vectors, such as pACYC184.
   2114..33      -  promoter       cat promoter (across the origin): promoter of the E. coli cat gene encoding chloramphenicol acetyltransferase
>Addgene plasmid #154524 | pEPYC0CM0384 | depositor full sequence | sequence record 299052 | Full Sequence
CATTATGGTGAAAGTTGGAACCTCTTACGTGCCCGATCAACTCGAGTGCCACCTGACGTCTAAGAAACCA
TTATTATCATGACATTAACCTATAAAAATAGGCGTATCACGAGGCAGAATTTCAGATAAAAAAAATCCTT
AGCTTTCGCTAAGGATGATTTCTGGAATTCGGTCTCAGGAGGGAGGCGTGTCGTTTTAGTGAGGTGAAGC
ATCTTCCTGAAGCATCTTCCTGAAGCATCTTCCCTATATAAGGTTTTGCTATTCATTGAAAGCAGTAGTG
ACTGATTTGTATATAATGTACTCGAGACCCTGCAGTCCGGCAAAAAAGGGCAAGGTGTCACCACCCTGCC
CTTTTTCTTTAAAACCGAAAAGATTACTTCGCGTTATGCAGGCTTCCTCGCTCACTGACTCGCTGCGCTC
GGTCGTTCGGCTGCGGCGAGCGGTATCAGCTCACTCAAAGGCGGTAATACGGTTATCCACAGAATCAGGG
GATAACGCAGGAAAGAACATGTGAGCAAAAGGCCAGCAAAAGGCCAGGAACCGTAAAAAGGCCGCGTTGC
TGGCGTTTTTCCACAGGCTCCGCCCCCCTGACGAGCATCACAAAAATCGACGCTCAAGTCAGAGGTGGCG
AAACCCGACAGGACTATAAAGATACCAGGCGTTTCCCCCTGGAAGCTCCCTCGTGCGCTCTCCTGTTCCG
ACCCTGCCGCTTACCGGATACCTGTCCGCCTTTCTCCCTTCGGGAAGCGTGGCGCTTTCTCATAGCTCAC
GCTGTAGGTATCTCAGTTCGGTGTAGGTCGTTCGCTCCAAGCTGGGCTGTGTGCACGAACCCCCCGTTCA
GCCCGACCGCTGCGCCTTATCCGGTAACTATCGTCTTGAGTCCAACCCGGTAAGACACGACTTATCGCCA
CTGGCAGCAGCCACTGGTAACAGGATTAGCAGAGCGAGGTATGTAGGCGGTGCTACAGAGTTCTTGAAGT
GGTGGCCTAACTACGGCTACACTAGAAGAACAGTATTTGGTATCTGCGCTCTGCTGAAGCCAGTTACCTT
CGGAAAAAGAGTTGGTAGCTCTTGATCCGGCAAACAAACCACCGCTGGTAGCGGTGGTTTTTTTGTTTGC
AAGCAGCAGATTACGCGCAGAAAAAAAGGATCTCAAGAAGATCCTTTGATCTTTTCTACGGGGTCTGACG
CTCAGTGGAACGAAAACTCACGTTAAGGGATTTTGGTCATGAGATTATCAAAAAGGATCTTCACCTAGAT
CCTTTTAAATTAAAAATGAAGTTTTAAATCAATCTAAAGTATATATGAGTAAACTTGGTCTGACAGCTCG
AGGCTTGGATTCTCACCAATAAAAAACGCCCGGCGGCAACCGAGCGTTCTGAACAAATCCAGATGGAGTT
CTGAGGTCATTACTGGATCTATCAACAGGAGTCCAAGCGAGCTCGATATCAAATTACGCCCCGCCCTGCC
ACTCATCGCAGTACTGTTGTAATTCATTAAGCATTCTGCCGACATGGAAGCCATCACAAACGGCATGATG
AACCTGAATCGCCAGCGGCATCAGCACCTTGTCGCCTTGCGTATAATATTTGCCCATGGTGAAAACGGGG
GCGAAGAAGTTGTCCATATTGGCCACGTTTAAATCAAAACTGGTGAAACTCACCCAGGGATTGGCTGAGA
CGAAAAACATATTCTCAATAAACCCTTTAGGGAAATAGGCCAGGTTTTCACCGTAACACGCCACATCTTG
CGAATATATGTGTAGAAACTGCCGGAAATCGTCGTGGTATTCACTCCAGAGCGATGAAAACGTTTCAGTT
TGCTCATGGAAAACGGTGTAACAAGGGTGAACACTATCCCATATCACCAGCTCACCGTCTTTCATTGCCA
TACGAAATTCCGGATGAGCATTCATCAGGCGGGCAAGAATGTGAATAAAGGCCGGATAAAACTTGTGCTT
ATTTTTCTTTACGGTCTTTAAAAAGGCCGTAATATCCAGCTGAACGGTCTGGTTATAGGTACATTGAGCA
ACTGACTGAAATGCCTCAAAATGTTCTTTACGATGCCATTGGGATATATCAACGGTGGTATATCCAGTGA
TTTTTTTCTCCATTTTAGCTTCCTTAGCTCCTGAAAATCTCGATAACTCAAAAAATACGCCCGGTAGTGA
TCTTATTT
